Addgene plasmid #76813: SPHK1 gRNA (BRDN0001147454)
Purpose: 3rd generation lentiviral gRNA plasmid targeting human SPHK1
Depositing lab: John Doench & David Root. Depositing organization: Broad Institute. Publication: Optimized sgRNA design to maximize activity and minimize off-target effects of CRISPR-Cas9. Doench JG, Fusi N, Sullender M, Hegde M, Vaimberg EW, Donovan KF, Smith I, Tothova Z, Wilen C, Orchard R, Virgin HW, Listgarten J, Root DE. Nat Biotechnol. 2016 Jan 18. doi: 10.1038/nbt.3437. PubMed 26780180.
Backbone
  Vector backbone: lentiGuide-Puro
  Backbone manufacturer: Zhang Lab (Addgene plasmid # 52963)
  Vector type: Mammalian Expression, Lentiviral, CRISPR
  Selectable markers: Puromycin
Growth in bacteria
  Bacterial resistance: Ampicillin, 100 μg/mL
  Growth temperature: 37°C
  Growth strain: DH5alpha
  Copy number: High Copy
Gene/Insert
  Gene/Insert name: SPHK1 (alt names: SPHK1; NM_001142601.1)
  gRNA/shRNA sequence: GTAGGCCAGTCGGCCGCGGT
  Species: H. sapiens (human)
  Entrez Gene: SPHK1 (a.k.a. SPHK)
  Promoter: hU6
  Cloning method: Unknown
  Sequencing primers: 5′ U6-F; 3′ pS2-R
Terms and licenses: Academic/Nonprofit Terms; Industry Terms: Not Available to Industry
Depositor comments: The gRNA was designed to target the following Genbank reference sequence(s): NM_001142601.1,NM_001142602.1,NM_021972.3,NM_182965.2. Note that this plasmid does NOT contain Cas9. It should be used in conjunction with lentiCas9-Blast (Addgene #52962) or otherwise with cell lines already expressing Cas9. Browse the full kinome gRNA library at http://www.addgene.org/pooled-library/broadgpp-human-kinome/ or visit http://www.broadinstitute.org/rnai/public/ for detailed protocols and information.
How to cite: SPHK1 gRNA (BRDN0001147454) was a gift from John Doench & David Root (Addgene plasmid # 76813 ; http://n2t.net/addgene:76813 ; RRID:Addgene_76813)
