[The description below was written by a language model from this plasmid's Addgene catalogue record and pLannotate feature annotations shown in this document.]
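Description:
SPHK1 gRNA (BRDN0001147454) is a third-generation lentiviral guide RNA plasmid built on the lentiGuide-Puro backbone and designed to direct Streptococcus pyogenes Cas9 to the human sphingosine kinase 1 gene (SPHK1). It is maintained in E. coli as a high-copy plasmid through a ColE1/pUC-type origin with ampicillin resistance (AmpR). The backbone also carries an f1 origin, an SV40 origin and leftover lac and T7/T3 promoter elements from the cloning vector.

The lentiviral transfer cassette begins with an RSV promoter fused to a truncated HIV-1 5' LTR, which makes genomic RNA production Tat-independent. This is followed by the Ψ packaging signal, a partial gag sequence, the Rev response element and a cPPT/CTS. It ends in a self-inactivating ΔU3 3' LTR with a downstream SV40 polyadenylation signal. Within this unit, a human U6 RNA polymerase III promoter drives the SPHK1-specific spacer joined to the SpCas9 gRNA scaffold. A separate EF-1α promoter with its intron A expresses puromycin N-acetyltransferase for selection of transduced mammalian cells, and a WPRE enhances transcript expression. The guide was designed against several SPHK1 RefSeq transcript variants.

The plasmid does not encode Cas9, so it is meant to be used with a separate Cas9 lentivirus or in cells that already express Cas9, typically to knock out SPHK1. It corresponds to one guide from a human kinome gRNA collection produced using optimized sgRNA design rules intended to maximize on-target activity and limit off-target effects.
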