Features (pLannotate 1.2.2; 29 found; start..end, strand, type, name):
     14..80      +  CDS            small t antigen (fragment): SV40 (simian virus 40) small t antigen
    106..317     +  promoter       EF-1α core promoter: core promoter for human elongation factor EF-1α
    318..1256    +  intron         EF-1α intron A: intron upstream of the start codon of human EF-1α
   1278..1877    +  CDS            PuroR (fragment): puromycin N-acetyltransferase; pac from Streptomyces; confers resistance to puromycin
   1893..2481    +  misc_feature   WPRE: woodchuck hepatitis virus posttranscriptional regulatory element
   2532..2551    +  misc_feature   cPPT/CTS (fragment): central polypurine tract and central termination sequence of HIV-1
   2553..2786    +  LTR            3' LTR (ΔU3): self-inactivating 3' long terminal repeat (LTR) from HIV-1
   2864..2985    +  polyA_signal   SV40 poly(A) signal: SV40 polyadenylation signal
   3025..3160    +  rep_origin     SV40 ori: SV40 origin of replication
   3181..3199    -  promoter       T7 promoter: promoter for bacteriophage T7 RNA polymerase
   3207..3362    +  CDS            lacZα (fragment): LacZα fragment of β-galactosidase; lacZ fragment
   3367..3795    +  rep_origin     f1 ori (sequence partly withheld): f1 bacteriophage origin of replication; arrow indicates direction of (+) strand synthesis
   3848..3952    +  promoter       AmpR promoter: bla
   3953..4813    +  CDS            AmpR: β-lactamase; bla; confers resistance to ampicillin, carbenicillin, and related antibiotics
   4984..5572    +  rep_origin     ori: high-copy-number ColE1/pMB1/pBR322/pUC origin of replication
   5755..5847    +  CDS            lacI (fragment): lac repressor; lacI; The lac repressor binds to the lac operator to inhibit transcription in E. coli. This inhibition can be relieved by adding lactose or isopropyl-β-D-thiogalactopyranoside (IPTG).
   5860..5881    +  protein_bind   CAP binding site: CAP binding activates transcription in the presence of cAMP. E. coli catabolite activator protein
   5896..5926    +  promoter       lac promoter: promoter for the E. coli lac operon
   5934..5950    +  protein_bind   lac operator: The lac repressor binds to the lac operator to inhibit transcription in E. coli. This inhibition can be relieved by adding lactose or isopropyl-β-D-thiogalactopyranoside (IPTG). lac repressor encoded by lacI
   5995..6013    +  promoter       T3 promoter: promoter for bacteriophage T3 RNA polymerase
   6041..6267    +  promoter       RSV promoter: Rous sarcoma virus enhancer/promoter
   6268..6448    +  LTR            5' LTR (truncated): truncated 5' long terminal repeat (LTR) from HIV-1
   6495..6620    +  misc_feature   HIV-1 Ψ: packaging signal of human immunodeficiency virus type 1
   6604..6967    +  CDS            HIV-1 gag (fragment): gag protein from human immunodeficiency virus 1; gag
   7113..7346    +  misc_feature   RRE: The Rev response element (RRE) of HIV-1 allows for Rev-dependent mRNA export from the nucleus to the cytoplasm.
   7723..7749    +  CDS            Rev (fragment): human immunodeficiency virus 1 (HIV-1) Rev protein; rev; enhances nuclear export of unspliced and incompletely spliced viral mRNAs
   7753..7993    +  promoter       U6 promoter: RNA polymerase III promoter for human U6 snRNA
   8023..8098    +  misc_RNA       gRNA scaffold: guide RNA scaffold for the Streptococcus pyogenes CRISPR/Cas9 system
   8154..8271    +  misc_feature   cPPT/CTS: central polypurine tract and central termination sequence of HIV-1
>Addgene plasmid #76813 | SPHK1 gRNA (BRDN0001147454) | addgene full sequence | sequence record 186556 | Addgene Assembled Sequence
CCCGGGTGCAAAGATGGATAAAGTTTTAAACAGAGAGGAATCTTTGCAGCTAATGGACCTTCTAGGTCTT
GAAAGGAGTGGGAATTGGCTCCGGTGCCCGTCAGTGGGCAGAGCGCACATCGCCCACAGTCCCCGAGAAG
TTGGGGGGAGGGGTCGGCAATTGATCCGGTGCCTAGAGAAGGTGGCGCGGGGTAAACTGGGAAAGTGATG
TCGTGTACTGGCTCCGCCTTTTTCCCGAGGGTGGGGGAGAACCGTATATAAGTGCAGTAGTCGCCGTGAA
CGTTCTTTTTCGCAACGGGTTTGCCGCCAGAACACAGGTAAGTGCCGTGTGTGGTTCCCGCGGGCCTGGC
CTCTTTACGGGTTATGGCCCTTGCGTGCCTTGAATTACTTCCACCTGGCTGCAGTACGTGATTCTTGATC
CCGAGCTTCGGGTTGGAAGTGGGTGGGAGAGTTCGAGGCCTTGCGCTTAAGGAGCCCCTTCGCCTCGTGC
TTGAGTTGAGGCCTGGCCTGGGCGCTGGGGCCGCCGCGTGCGAATCTGGTGGCACCTTCGCGCCTGTCTC
GCTGCTTTCGATAAGTCTCTAGCCATTTAAAATTTTTGATGACCTGCTGCGACGCTTTTTTTCTGGCAAG
ATAGTCTTGTAAATGCGGGCCAAGATCTGCACACTGGTATTTCGGTTTTTGGGGCCGCGGGCGGCGACGG
GGCCCGTGCGTCCCAGCGCACATGTTCGGCGAGGCGGGGCCTGCGAGCGCGGCCACCGAGAATCGGACGG
GGGTAGTCTCAAGCTGGCCGGCCTGCTCTGGTGCCTGGCCTCGCGCCGCCGTGTATCGCCCCGCCCTGGG
CGGCAAGGCTGGCCCGGTCGGCACCAGTTGCGTGAGCGGAAAGATGGCCGCTTCCCGGCCCTGCTGCAGG
GAGCTCAAAATGGAGGACGCGGCGCTCGGGAGAGCGGGCGGGTGAGTCACCCACACAAAGGAAAAGGGCC
TTTCCGTCCTCAGCCGTCGCTTCATGTGACTCCACGGAGTACCGGGCGCCGTCCAGGCACCTCGATTAGT
TCTCGAGCTTTTGGAGTACGTCGTCTTTAGGTTGGGGGGAGGGGTTTTATGCGATGGAGTTTCCCCACAC
TGAGTGGGTGGAGACTGAAGTTAGGCCAGCTTGGCACTTGATGTAATTCTCCTTGGAATTTGCCCTTTTT
GAGTTTGGATCTTGGTTCATTCTCAAGCCTCAGACAGTGGTTCAAAGTTTTTTTCTTCCATTTCAGGTGT
CGTGACGTACGGCCACCATGACCGAGTACAAGCCCACGGTGCGCCTCGCCACCCGCGACGACGTCCCCAG
GGCCGTACGCACCCTCGCCGCCGCGTTCGCCGACTACCCCGCCACGCGCCACACCGTCGATCCGGACCGC
CACATCGAGCGGGTCACCGAGCTGCAAGAACTCTTCCTCACGCGCGTCGGGCTCGACATCGGCAAGGTGT
GGGTCGCGGACGACGGCGCCGCCGTGGCGGTCTGGACCACGCCGGAGAGCGTCGAAGCGGGGGCGGTGTT
CGCCGAGATCGGCCCGCGCATGGCCGAGTTGAGCGGTTCCCGGCTGGCCGCGCAGCAACAGATGGAAGGC
CTCCTGGCGCCGCACCGGCCCAAGGAGCCCGCGTGGTTCCTGGCCACCGTCGGAGTCTCGCCCGACCACC
AGGGCAAGGGTCTGGGCAGCGCCGTCGTGCTCCCCGGAGTGGAGGCGGCCGAGCGCGCCGGGGTGCCCGC
CTTCCTGGAGACCTCCGCGCCCCGCAACCTCCCCTTCTACGAGCGGCTCGGCTTCACCGTCACCGCCGAC
GTCGAGGTGCCCGAAGGACCGCGCACCTGGTGCATGACCCGCAAGCCCGGTGCCTGAACGCGTTAAGTCG
ACAATCAACCTCTGGATTACAAAATTTGTGAAAGATTGACTGGTATTCTTAACTATGTTGCTCCTTTTAC
GCTATGTGGATACGCTGCTTTAATGCCTTTGTATCATGCTATTGCTTCCCGTATGGCTTTCATTTTCTCC
TCCTTGTATAAATCCTGGTTGCTGTCTCTTTATGAGGAGTTGTGGCCCGTTGTCAGGCAACGTGGCGTGG
TGTGCACTGTGTTTGCTGACGCAACCCCCACTGGTTGGGGCATTGCCACCACCTGTCAGCTCCTTTCCGG
GACTTTCGCTTTCCCCCTCCCTATTGCCACGGCGGAACTCATCGCCGCCTGCCTTGCCCGCTGCTGGACA
GGGGCTCGGCTGTTGGGCACTGACAATTCCGTGGTGTTGTCGGGGAAATCATCGTCCTTTCCTTGGCTGC
TCGCCTGTGTTGCCACCTGGATTCTGCGCGGGACGTCCTTCTGCTACGTCCCTTCGGCCCTCAATCCAGC
GGACCTTCCTTCCCGCGGCCTGCTGCCGGCTCTGCGGCCTCTTCCGCGTCTTCGCCTTCGCCCTCAGACG
AGTCGGATCTCCCTTTGGGCCGCCTCCCCGCGTCGACTTTAAGACCAATGACTTACAAGGCAGCTGTAGA
TCTTAGCCACTTTTTAAAAGAAAAGGGGGGACTGGAAGGGCTAATTCACTCCCAACGAAGACAAGATCTG
CTTTTTGCTTGTACTGGGTCTCTCTGGTTAGACCAGATCTGAGCCTGGGAGCTCTCTGGCTAACTAGGGA
ACCCACTGCTTAAGCCTCAATAAAGCTTGCCTTGAGTGCTTCAAGTAGTGTGTGCCCGTCTGTTGTGTGA
CTCTGGTAACTAGAGATCCCTCAGACCCTTTTAGTCAGTGTGGAAAATCTCTAGCAGTACGTATAGTAGT
TCATGTCATCTTATTATTCAGTATTTATAACTTGCAAAGAAATGAATATCAGAGAGTGAGAGGAACTTGT
TTATTGCAGCTTATAATGGTTACAAATAAAGCAATAGCATCACAAATTTCACAAATAAAGCATTTTTTTC
ACTGCATTCTAGTTGTGGTTTGTCCAAACTCATCAATGTATCTTATCATGTCTGGCTCTAGCTATCCCGC
CCCTAACTCCGCCCATCCCGCCCCTAACTCCGCCCAGTTCCGCCCATTCTCCGCCCCATGGCTGACTAAT
TTTTTTTATTTATGCAGAGGCCGAGGCCGCCTCGGCCTCTGAGCTATTCCAGAAGTAGTGAGGAGGCTTT
TTTGGAGGCCTAGGGACGTACCCAATTCGCCCTATAGTGAGTCGTATTACGCGCGCTCACTGGCCGTCGT
TTTACAACGTCGTGACTGGGAAAACCCTGGCGTTACCCAACTTAATCGCCTTGCAGCACATCCCCCTTTC
GCCAGCTGGCGTAATAGCGAAGAGGCCCGCACCGATCGCCCTTCCCAACAGTTGCGCAGCCTGAATGGCG
AATGGG
[124 nt withheld, positions 3367-3490]
C
[91 nt withheld, positions 3492-3582]
A
[49 nt withheld, positions 3584-3632]
CCTTTGACGTTGGAGTCCACGTTCTTT
[37 nt withheld, positions 3660-3696]
ACCCTATCTCGGTCTATTCTTTTGATTTATAAGGGATTTTGCCGATTTCGGCCTATTGGTTAAAAAATGA
GCTGATTTAACAAAAATTTAACGCGAATTTTAACAAAATATTAACGCTTACAATTTAGGTGGCACTTTTC
GGGGAAATGTGCGCGGAACCCCTATTTGTTTATTTTTCTAAATACATTCAAATATGTATCCGCTCATGAG
ACAATAACCCTGATAAATGCTTCAATAATATTGAAAAAGGAAGAGTATGAGTATTCAACATTTCCGTGTC
GCCCTTATTCCCTTTTTTGCGGCATTTTGCCTTCCTGTTTTTGCTCACCCAGAAACGCTGGTGAAAGTAA
AAGATGCTGAAGATCAGTTGGGTGCACGAGTGGGTTACATCGAACTGGATCTCAACAGCGGTAAGATCCT
TGAGAGTTTTCGCCCCGAAGAACGTTTTCCAATGATGAGCACTTTTAAAGTTCTGCTATGTGGCGCGGTA
TTATCCCGTATTGACGCCGGGCAAGAGCAACTCGGTCGCCGCATACACTATTCTCAGAATGACTTGGTTG
AGTACTCACCAGTCACAGAAAAGCATCTTACGGATGGCATGACAGTAAGAGAATTATGCAGTGCTGCCAT
AACCATGAGTGATAACACTGCGGCCAACTTACTTCTGACAACGATCGGAGGACCGAAGGAGCTAACCGCT
TTTTTGCACAACATGGGGGATCATGTAACTCGCCTTGATCGTTGGGAACCGGAGCTGAATGAAGCCATAC
CAAACGACGAGCGTGACACCACGATGCCTGTAGCAATGGCAACAACGTTGCGCAAACTATTAACTGGCGA
ACTACTTACTCTAGCTTCCCGGCAACAATTAATAGACTGGATGGAGGCGGATAAAGTTGCAGGACCACTT
CTGCGCTCGGCCCTTCCGGCTGGCTGGTTTATTGCTGATAAATCTGGAGCCGGTGAGCGTGGGTCTCGCG
GTATCATTGCAGCACTGGGGCCAGATGGTAAGCCCTCCCGTATCGTAGTTATCTACACGACGGGGAGTCA
GGCAACTATGGATGAACGAAATAGACAGATCGCTGAGATAGGTGCCTCACTGATTAAGCATTGGTAACTG
TCAGACCAAGTTTACTCATATATACTTTAGATTGATTTAAAACTTCATTTTTAATTTAAAAGGATCTAGG
TGAAGATCCTTTTTGATAATCTCATGACCAAAATCCCTTAACGTGAGTTTTCGTTCCACTGAGCGTCAGA
CCCCGTAGAAAAGATCAAAGGATCTTCTTGAGATCCTTTTTTTCTGCGCGTAATCTGCTGCTTGCAAACA
AAAAAACCACCGCTACCAGCGGTGGTTTGTTTGCCGGATCAAGAGCTACCAACTCTTTTTCCGAAGGTAA
CTGGCTTCAGCAGAGCGCAGATACCAAATACTGTTCTTCTAGTGTAGCCGTAGTTAGGCCACCACTTCAA
GAACTCTGTAGCACCGCCTACATACCTCGCTCTGCTAATCCTGTTACCAGTGGCTGCTGCCAGTGGCGAT
AAGTCGTGTCTTACCGGGTTGGACTCAAGACGATAGTTACCGGATAAGGCGCAGCGGTCGGGCTGAACGG
GGGGTTCGTGCACACAGCCCAGCTTGGAGCGAACGACCTACACCGAACTGAGATACCTACAGCGTGAGCT
ATGAGAAAGCGCCACGCTTCCCGAAGGGAGAAAGGCGGACAGGTATCCGGTAAGCGGCAGGGTCGGAACA
GGAGAGCGCACGAGGGAGCTTCCAGGGGGAAACGCCTGGTATCTTTATAGTCCTGTCGGGTTTCGCCACC
TCTGACTTGAGCGTCGATTTTTGTGATGCTCGTCAGGGGGGCGGAGCCTATGGAAAAACGCCAGCAACGC
GGCCTTTTTACGGTTCCTGGCCTTTTGCTGGCCTTTTGCTCACATGTTCTTTCCTGCGTTATCCCCTGAT
TCTGTGGATAACCGTATTACCGCCTTTGAGTGAGCTGATACCGCTCGCCGCAGCCGAACGACCGAGCGCA
GCGAGTCAGTGAGCGAGGAAGCGGAAGAGCGCCCAATACGCAAACCGCCTCTCCCCGCGCGTTGGCCGAT
TCATTAATGCAGCTGGCACGACAGGTTTCCCGACTGGAAAGCGGGCAGTGAGCGCAACGCAATTAATGTG
AGTTAGCTCACTCATTAGGCACCCCAGGCTTTACACTTTATGCTTCCGGCTCGTATGTTGTGTGGAATTG
TGAGCGGATAACAATTTCACACAGGAAACAGCTATGACCATGATTACGCCAAGCGCGCAATTAACCCTCA
CTAAAGGGAACAAAAGCTGGAGCTGCAAGCTTAATGTAGTCTTATGCAATACTCTTGTAGTCTTGCAACA
TGGTAACGATGAGTTAGCAACATGCCTTACAAGGAGAGAAAAAGCACCGTGCATGCCGATTGGTGGAAGT
AAGGTGGTACGATCGTGCCTTATTAGGAAGGCAACAGACGGGTCTGACATGGATTGGACGAACCACTGAA
TTGCCGCATTGCAGAGATATTGTATTTAAGTGCCTAGCTCGATACATAAACGGGTCTCTCTGGTTAGACC
AGATCTGAGCCTGGGAGCTCTCTGGCTAACTAGGGAACCCACTGCTTAAGCCTCAATAAAGCTTGCCTTG
AGTGCTTCAAGTAGTGTGTGCCCGTCTGTTGTGTGACTCTGGTAACTAGAGATCCCTCAGACCCTTTTAG
TCAGTGTGGAAAATCTCTAGCAGTGGCGCCCGAACAGGGACTTGAAAGCGAAAGGGAAACCAGAGGAGCT
CTCTCGACGCAGGACTCGGCTTGCTGAAGCGCGCACGGCAAGAGGCGAGGGGCGGCGACTGGTGAGTACG
CCAAAAATTTTGACTAGCGGAGGCTAGAAGGAGAGAGATGGGTGCGAGAGCGTCAGTATTAAGCGGGGGA
GAATTAGATCGCGATGGGAAAAAATTCGGTTAAGGCCAGGGGGAAAGAAAAAATATAAATTAAAACATAT
AGTATGGGCAAGCAGGGAGCTAGAACGATTCGCAGTTAATCCTGGCCTGTTAGAAACATCAGAAGGCTGT
AGACAAATACTGGGACAGCTACAACCATCCCTTCAGACAGGATCAGAAGAACTTAGATCATTATATAATA
CAGTAGCAACCCTCTATTGTGTGCATCAAAGGATAGAGATAAAAGACACCAAGGAAGCTTTAGACAAGAT
AGAGGAAGAGCAAAACAAAAGTAAGACCACCGCACAGCAAGCGGCCGCTGATCTTCAGACCTGGAGGAGG
AGATATGAGGGACAATTGGAGAAGTGAATTATATAAATATAAAGTAGTAAAAATTGAACCATTAGGAGTA
GCACCCACCAAGGCAAAGAGAAGAGTGGTGCAGAGAGAAAAAAGAGCAGTGGGAATAGGAGCTTTGTTCC
TTGGGTTCTTGGGAGCAGCAGGAAGCACTATGGGCGCAGCGTCAATGACGCTGACGGTACAGGCCAGACA
ATTATTGTCTGGTATAGTGCAGCAGCAGAACAATTTGCTGAGGGCTATTGAGGCGCAACAGCATCTGTTG
CAACTCACAGTCTGGGGCATCAAGCAGCTCCAGGCAAGAATCCTGGCTGTGGAAAGATACCTAAAGGATC
AACAGCTCCTGGGGATTTGGGGTTGCTCTGGAAAACTCATTTGCACCACTGCTGTGCCTTGGAATGCTAG
TTGGAGTAATAAATCTCTGGAACAGATTTGGAATCACACGACCTGGATGGAGTGGGACAGAGAAATTAAC
AATTACACAAGCTTAATACACTCCTTAATTGAAGAATCGCAAAACCAGCAAGAAAAGAATGAACAAGAAT
TATTGGAATTAGATAAATGGGCAAGTTTGTGGAATTGGTTTAACATAACAAATTGGCTGTGGTATATAAA
ATTATTCATAATGATAGTAGGAGGCTTGGTAGGTTTAAGAATAGTTTTTGCTGTACTTTCTATAGTGAAT
AGAGTTAGGCAGGGATATTCACCATTATCGTTTCAGACCCACCTCCCAACCCCGAGGGGACCCAGAGAGG
GCCTATTTCCCATGATTCCTTCATATTTGCATATACGATACAAGGCTGTTAGAGAGATAATTAGAATTAA
TTTGACTGTAAACACAAAGATATTAGTACAAAATACGTGACGTAGAAAGTAATAATTTCTTGGGTAGTTT
GCAGTTTTAAAATTATGTTTTAAAATGGACTATCATATGCTTACCGTAACTTGAAAGTATTTCGATTTCT
TGGCTTTATATATCTTGTGGAAAGGACGAAACACCGGTAGGCCAGTCGGCCGCGGTGTTTTAGAGCTAGA
AATAGCAAGTTAAAATAAGGCTAGTCCGTTATCAACTTGAAAAAGTGGCACCGAGTCGGTGCTTTTTTAA
GCTTGGCGTAACTAGATCTTGAGACAAATGGCAGTATTCATCCACAATTTTAAAAGAAAAGGGGGGATTG
GGGGGTACAGTGCAGGGGAAAGAATAGTAGACATAATAGCAACAGACATACAAACTAAAGAATTACAAAA
ACAAATTACAAAAATTCAAAATTTTCGGGTTTATTACAGGGACAGCAGAGATCCACTTTGGCGCCGGCTC
GAGGGGG
