>Addgene plasmid #76813 | SPHK1 gRNA (BRDN0001147454) | depositor partial sequence | sequence record 144273 | Target Sequence
GTAGGCCAGTCGGCCGCGGT
