>Addgene plasmid #76813 | SPHK1 gRNA (BRDN0001147454) | addgene partial sequence | sequence record 186555 | hU6-F
CGTAGAAAGTAATAATTTCTTGGGTAGTTTGCAGTTTTAAAATTATGTTTTAAAATGGACTATCATATGC
TTACCGTAACTTGAAAGTATTTCGATTTCTTGGCTTTATATATCTTGTGGAAAGGACGAAACACCGGTAG
GCCAGTCGGCCGCGGTGTTTTAGAGCTAGAAATAGCAAGTTAAAATAAGGCTAGTCCGTTATCAACTTGA
AAAAGTGGCACCGAGTCGGTGCTTTTTTAAGCTTGGCGTAACTAGATCTTGAGACAAATGGCAGTATTCA
TCCACAATTTTAAAAGAAAAGGGGGGATTGGGGGGTACAGTGCAGGGGAAAGAATAGTAGACATAATAGC
AACAGACATACAAACTAAAGAATTACAAAAACAAATTACAAAAATTCAAAATTTTCGGGTTTATTACAGG
GACAGCAGAGATCCACTTTGGCGCCGGCTCGAGGGGGCCCGGGTGCAAAGATGGATAAAGTTTTAAACAG
AGAGGAATCTTTGCAGCTAATGGACCTTCTAGGTCTTGAAAGGAGTGGGAATTGGCTCCGGTGCCCGTCA
GTGGGCAGAG
